Addgene plasmid #22483: GST-Hsp90 C(626-732)
Depositing lab: William Sessa. Depositing organization: Yale University. Publication: Domain mapping studies reveal that the M domain of hsp90 serves as a molecular scaffold to regulate Akt-dependent phosphorylation of endothelial nitric oxide synthase and NO release. Fontana J, Fulton D, Chen Y, Fairchild TA, McCabe TJ, Fujita N, Tsuruo T, Sessa WC. Circ Res. 2002 May 3. 90(8):866-73. 10.1161/01.RES.0000016837.26733.BE PubMed 11988487.
Backbone
  Vector backbone: pGEX-4T3
  Backbone size w/o insert (bp): 4968
  Vector type: Bacterial Expression
Growth in bacteria
  Bacterial resistance: Ampicillin, 100 μg/mL
  Growth temperature: 37°C
  Growth strain: DH5alpha
  Copy number: High Copy
Gene/Insert
  Gene/Insert name: Hsp90alpha C domain (alt name: Hsp90 C(626-732))
  Species: H. sapiens (human)
  Insert size (bp): 318
  Entrez Gene: HSP90AA2P (a.k.a. HSP90AA2, HSP90ALPHA, HSPCA, HSPCAL3)
  Tag / fusion protein: GST (N terminal on backbone)
  Cloning method: Restriction Enzyme; 5′ cloning site BamHI (not destroyed); 3′ cloning site SalI (not destroyed)
  Sequencing primers: 5′ pGEX5'
Terms and licenses: Academic/Nonprofit Terms; Industry Terms: Not Available to Industry
How to cite: GST-Hsp90 C(626-732) was a gift from William Sessa (Addgene plasmid # 22483 ; http://n2t.net/addgene:22483 ; RRID:Addgene_22483)
