[The description below was written by a language model from this plasmid's Addgene catalogue record and pLannotate feature annotations shown in this document.]
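Description:
GST-Hsp90 C(626-732) is a bacterial expression plasmid built on the pGEX-4T3 backbone. It produces the C-terminal domain of human Hsp90alpha (residues 626–732) as a fusion to the C-terminus of Schistosoma japonicum glutathione S-transferase. The roughly 318 bp insert was cloned between the BamHI and SalI sites, both of which are retained, so it lies in frame downstream of the backbone-encoded GST. The sequenced plasmid is about 5.3 kb. It replicates in E. coli from a high-copy ColE1/pMB1-type origin and is selected with ampicillin through the bla (AmpR) gene and its own promoter.

Expression of the fusion is driven by the strong hybrid tac promoter, followed by a lac operator. The plasmid also carries lacI under its own promoter, so the repressor keeps transcription low until it is relieved by IPTG, independently of the host's lacI status. The other annotations (short rop and bom fragments, a lac promoter/operator with lacZα, and a yciV fragment) are remnants typical of the pGEX backbone and are not functional payload. The automated annotation matched the insert to the rabbit HSP90AA1 entry, and the catalogue links it to a related Entrez gene record. The catalogue itself gives the species as human, and the rabbit match presumably reflects the high conservation of this chaperone.

The GST tag allows affinity capture on glutathione resin, which suits the construct to producing recombinant protein and to pull-down assays. The associated publication describes domain-mapping work on how regions of Hsp90 scaffold Akt-dependent phosphorylation of endothelial nitric oxide synthase. This plasmid appears to supply the C-domain fragment for those studies.
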