Features (pLannotate 1.2.2; 17 found; start..end, strand, type, name):
      1..29      +  promoter       tac promoter: strong E. coli promoter; hybrid between the trp and lac UV5 promoters
     37..53      +  protein_bind   lac operator: The lac repressor binds to the lac operator to inhibit transcription in E. coli. This inhibition can be relieved by adding lactose or isopropyl-β-D-thiogalactopyranoside (IPTG). lac repressor encoded by lacI
     76..729     +  CDS            GST26_SCHJA: Experimental evidence at protein level: Swiss-Prot protein existence level 1. GST isoenzymes appear to play a central role in the parasite detoxification system. Other functions are also suspected including a role in increasing the solubility of haematin in the parasite gut. From Schistosoma japonicum (Blood fluke).
    754..1074    +  CDS            HSP90AA1 (fragment): HS90A_RABIT - Also known as HSPCA. Experimental evidence at protein level: Swiss-Prot protein existence level 1. Molecular chaperone that promotes the maturation, structural maintenance and proper regulation of specific target proteins involved for instance in cell cycle control and signal transduction. Undergoes a functional cycle that is linked to its ATPase activity which is essential for its chaperone activity. This cycle probably induces conformational changes in the client proteins, thereby causing their activation. Interacts dynamically with various co-chaperones that modulate its subst
   1115..1154    +  CDS            rop (fragment): Rop protein, which maintains plasmids at low copy number; rop
   1256..1296    +  misc_feature   bom (fragment): basis of mobility region from pBR322
   1401..1505    +  promoter       AmpR promoter: bla
   1506..2366    +  CDS            AmpR: β-lactamase; bla; confers resistance to ampicillin, carbenicillin, and related antibiotics
   2537..3125    +  rep_origin     ori: high-copy-number ColE1/pMB1/pBR322/pUC origin of replication
   3311..3362    -  misc_feature   bom (fragment): basis of mobility region from pBR322
   3369..3446    +  promoter       lacI promoter: lacI
   3447..4529    +  CDS            lacI: lac repressor; lacI; The lac repressor binds to the lac operator to inhibit transcription in E. coli. This inhibition can be relieved by adding lactose or isopropyl-β-D-thiogalactopyranoside (IPTG).
   4542..4563    +  protein_bind   CAP binding site: CAP binding activates transcription in the presence of cAMP. E. coli catabolite activator protein
   4578..4608    +  promoter       lac promoter: promoter for the E. coli lac operon
   4616..4632    +  protein_bind   lac operator: The lac repressor binds to the lac operator to inhibit transcription in E. coli. This inhibition can be relieved by adding lactose or isopropyl-β-D-thiogalactopyranoside (IPTG). lac repressor encoded by lacI
   4652..4825    +  CDS            lacZα: LacZα fragment of β-galactosidase; lacZ fragment
   5089..5205    -  CDS            yciV (fragment): RNAAM_ECOLI - Also known as trpH From Escherichia coli (strain K12).
>Addgene plasmid #22483 | GST-Hsp90 C(626-732) | addgene full sequence | sequence record 217630 | Addgene NGS Result
TTGACAATTAATCATCGGCTCGTATAATGTGTGGAATTGTGAGCGGATAACAATTTCACACAGGAAACAG
TATTCATGTCCCCTATACTAGGTTATTGGAAAATTAAGGGCCTTGTGCAACCCACTCGACTTCTTTTGGA
ATATCTTGAAGAAAAATATGAAGAGCATTTGTATGAGCGCGATGAAGGTGATAAATGGCGAAACAAAAAG
TTTGAATTGGGTTTGGAGTTTCCCAATCTTCCTTATTATATTGATGGTGATGTTAAATTAACACAGTCTA
TGGCCATCATACGTTATATAGCTGACAAGCACAACATGTTGGGTGGTTGTCCAAAAGAGCGTGCAGAGAT
TTCAATGCTTGAAGGAGCGGTTTTGGATATTAGATACGGTGTTTCGAGAATTGCATATAGTAAAGACTTT
GAAACTCTCAAAGTTGATTTTCTTAGCAAGCTACCTGAAATGCTGAAAATGTTCGAAGATCGTTTATGTC
ATAAAACATATTTAAATGGTGATCATGTAACCCATCCTGACTTCATGTTGTATGACGCTCTTGATGTTGT
TTTATACATGGACCCAATGTGCCTGGATGCGTTCCCAAAATTAGTTTGTTTTAAAAAACGTATTGAAGCT
ATCCCACAAATTGATAAGTACTTGAAATCCAGCAAGTATATAGCATGGCCTTTGCAGGGCTGGCAAGCCA
CGTTTGGTGGTGGCGACCATCCTCCAAAATCGGATCTGGTTCCGCGTGGATCCGGTTACATGGCAGCAAA
GAAACACCTGGAGATAAACCCTGACCATTCCATTATTGAGACCTTAAGGCAAAAGGCAGAGGCTGATAAG
AACGACAAGTCTGTGAAGGATCTGGTCATCTTGCTTTATGAAACTGCGCTCCTGTCTTCTGGCTTCAGTC
TGGAAGATCCCCAGACACATGCTAACAGGATCTACAGGATGATCAAACTTGGTCTGGGTATTGATGAAGA
TGACCCTACTGCTGATGATACCAGTGCTGCTGTAACTGAAGAAATGCCACCCCTTGAAGGAGATGACGAC
ACATCACGCATGGAAGAAGTAGACTAGGTCGACTCGAGCGGCCGCATCGTGACTGACTGACGATCTGCCT
CGCGCGTTTCGGTGATGACGGTGAAAACCTCTGACACATGCAGCTCCCGGAGACGGTCACAGCTTGTCTG
TAAGCGGATGCCGGGAGCAGACAAGCCCGTCAGGGCGCGTCAGCGGGTGTTGGCGGGTGTCGGGGCGCAG
CCATGACCCAGTCACGTAGCGATAGCGGAGTGTATAATTCTTGAAGACGAAAGGGCCTCGTGATACGCCT
ATTTTTATAGGTTAATGTCATGATAATAATGGTTTCTTAGACGTCAGGTGGCACTTTTCGGGGAAATGTG
CGCGGAACCCCTATTTGTTTATTTTTCTAAATACATTCAAATATGTATCCGCTCATGAGACAATAACCCT
GATAAATGCTTCAATAATATTGAAAAAGGAAGAGTATGAGTATTCAACATTTCCGTGTCGCCCTTATTCC
CTTTTTTGCGGCATTTTGCCTTCCTGTTTTTGCTCACCCAGAAACGCTGGTGAAAGTAAAAGATGCTGAA
GATCAGTTGGGTGCACGAGTGGGTTACATCGAACTGGATCTCAACAGCGGTAAGATCCTTGAGAGTTTTC
GCCCCGAAGAACGTTTTCCAATGATGAGCACTTTTAAAGTTCTGCTATGTGGCGCGGTATTATCCCGTGT
TGACGCCGGGCAAGAGCAACTCGGTCGCCGCATACACTATTCTCAGAATGACTTGGTTGAGTACTCACCA
GTCACAGAAAAGCATCTTACGGATGGCATGACAGTAAGAGAATTATGCAGTGCTGCCATAACCATGAGTG
ATAACACTGCGGCCAACTTACTTCTGACAACGATCGGAGGACCGAAGGAGCTAACCGCTTTTTTGCACAA
CATGGGGGATCATGTAACTCGCCTTGATCGTTGGGAACCGGAGCTGAATGAAGCCATACCAAACGACGAG
CGTGACACCACGATGCCTGCAGCAATGGCAACAACGTTGCGCAAACTATTAACTGGCGAACTACTTACTC
TAGCTTCCCGGCAACAATTAATAGACTGGATGGAGGCGGATAAAGTTGCAGGACCACTTCTGCGCTCGGC
CCTTCCGGCTGGCTGGTTTATTGCTGATAAATCTGGAGCCGGTGAGCGTGGGTCTCGCGGTATCATTGCA
GCACTGGGGCCAGATGGTAAGCCCTCCCGTATCGTAGTTATCTACACGACGGGGAGTCAGGCAACTATGG
ATGAACGAAATAGACAGATCGCTGAGATAGGTGCCTCACTGATTAAGCATTGGTAACTGTCAGACCAAGT
TTACTCATATATACTTTAGATTGATTTAAAACTTCATTTTTAATTTAAAAGGATCTAGGTGAAGATCCTT
TTTGATAATCTCATGACCAAAATCCCTTAACGTGAGTTTTCGTTCCACTGAGCGTCAGACCCCGTAGAAA
AGATCAAAGGATCTTCTTGAGATCCTTTTTTTCTGCGCGTAATCTGCTGCTTGCAAACAAAAAAACCACC
GCTACCAGCGGTGGTTTGTTTGCCGGATCAAGAGCTACCAACTCTTTTTCCGAAGGTAACTGGCTTCAGC
AGAGCGCAGATACCAAATACTGTCCTTCTAGTGTAGCCGTAGTTAGGCCACCACTTCAAGAACTCTGTAG
CACCGCCTACATACCTCGCTCTGCTAATCCTGTTACCAGTGGCTGCTGCCAGTGGCGATAAGTCGTGTCT
TACCGGGTTGGACTCAAGACGATAGTTACCGGATAAGGCGCAGCGGTCGGGCTGAACGGGGGGTTCGTGC
ACACAGCCCAGCTTGGAGCGAACGACCTACACCGAACTGAGATACCTACAGCGTGAGCTATGAGAAAGCG
CCACGCTTCCCGAAGGGAGAAAGGCGGACAGGTATCCGGTAAGCGGCAGGGTCGGAACAGGAGAGCGCAC
GAGGGAGCTTCCAGGGGGAAACGCCTGGTATCTTTATAGTCCTGTCGGGTTTCGCCACCTCTGACTTGAG
CGTCGATTTTTGTGATGCTCGTCAGGGGGGCGGAGCCTATGGAAAAACGCCAGCAACGCGGCCTTTTTAC
GGTTCCTGGCCTTTTGCTGGCCTTTTGCTCACATGTTCTTTCCTGCGTTATCCCCTGATTCTGTGGATAA
CCGTATTACCGCCTTTGAGTGAGCTGATACCGCTCGCCGCAGCCGAACGACCGAGCGCAGCGAGTCAGTG
AGCGAGGAAGCGGAAGAGCGCCTGATGCGGTATTTTCTCCTTACGCATCTGTGCGGTATTTCACACCGCA
TAAATTCCGACACCATCGAATGGCGCAAAACCTTTCGCGGTATGGCATGATAGCGCCCGGAAGAGAGTCA
ATTCAGGGTGGTGAATGTGAAACCAGTAACGTTATACGATGTCGCAGAGTATGCCGGTGTCTCTTATCAG
ACCGTTTCCCGCGTGGTGAACCAGGCCAGCCACGTTTCTGCGAAAACGCGGGAAAAAGTGGAAGCGGCGA
TGGCGGAGCTGAATTACATTCCCAACCGCGTGGCACAACAACTGGCGGGCAAACAGTCGTTGCTGATTGG
CGTTGCCACCTCCAGTCTGGCCCTGCACGCGCCGTCGCAAATTGTCGCGGCGATTAAATCTCGCGCCGAT
CAACTGGGTGCCAGCGTGGTGGTGTCGATGGTAGAACGAAGCGGCGTCGAAGCCTGTAAAGCGGCGGTGC
ACAATCTTCTCGCGCAACGCGTCAGTGGGCTGATCATTAACTATCCGCTGGATGACCAGGATGCCATTGC
TGTGGAAGCTGCCTGCACTAATGTTCCGGCGTTATTTCTTGATGTCTCTGACCAGACACCCATCAACAGT
ATTATTTTCTCCCATGAAGACGGTACGCGACTGGGCGTGGAGCATCTGGTCGCATTGGGTCACCAGCAAA
TCGCGCTGTTAGCGGGCCCATTAAGTTCTGTCTCGGCGCGTCTGCGTCTGGCTGGCTGGCATAAATATCT
CACTCGCAATCAAATTCAGCCGATAGCGGAACGGGAAGGCGACTGGAGTGCCATGTCCGGTTTTCAACAA
ACCATGCAAATGCTGAATGAGGGCATCGTTCCCACTGCGATGCTGGTTGCCAACGATCAGATGGCGCTGG
GCGCAATGCGCGCCATTACCGAGTCCGGGCTGCGCGTTGGTGCGGATATCTCGGTAGTGGGATACGACGA
TACCGAAGACAGCTCATGTTATATCCCGCCGTTAACCACCATCAAACAGGATTTTCGCCTGCTGGGGCAA
ACCAGCGTGGACCGCTTGCTGCAACTCTCTCAGGGCCAGGCGGTGAAGGGCAATCAGCTGTTGCCCGTCT
CACTGGTGAAAAGAAAAACCACCCTGGCGCCCAATACGCAAACCGCCTCTCCCCGCGCGTTGGCCGATTC
ATTAATGCAGCTGGCACGACAGGTTTCCCGACTGGAAAGCGGGCAGTGAGCGCAACGCAATTAATGTAAG
TTAGCTCACTCATTAGGCACCCCAGGCTTTACACTTTATGCTTCCGGCTCGTATGTTGTGTGGAATTGTG
AGCGGATAACAATTTCACACAGGAAACAGCTATGACCATGATTACGGATTCACTGGCCGTCGTTTTACAA
CGTCGTGACTGGGAAAACCCTGGCGTTACCCAACTTAATCGCCTTGCAGCACATCCCCCTTTCGCCAGCT
GGCGTAATAGCGAAGAGGCCCGCACCGATCGCCCTTCCCAACAGTTGCGCAGCCTGAATGGCGAATGGCG
CTTTGCCTGGTTTCCGGCACCAGAAGCGGTGCCGGAAAGCTGGCTGGAGTGCGATCTTCCTGAGGCCGAT
ACTGTCGTCGTCCCCTCAAACTGGCAGATGCACGGTTACGATGCGCCCATCTACACCAACGTGACCTATC
CCATTACGGTCAATCCGCCGTTTGTTCCCACGGAGAATCCGACGGGTTGTTACTCGCTCACATTTAATGT
TGATGAAAGCTGGCTACAGGAAGGCCAGACGCGAATTATTTTTGATGGCGTTGGAATTAGCTTATCGACT
GCACGGTGCACCAATGCTTCTGGCGTCAGGCAGCCATCGGAAGCTGTGGTATGGCTGTGCAGGTCGTAAA
TCACTGCATAATTCGTGTCGCTCAAGGCGCACTCCCGTTCTGGATAATGTTTTTTGCGCCGACATCATAA
CGGTTCTGGCAAATATTCTGAAATGAGCTG
