>Addgene plasmid #22483 | GST-Hsp90 C(626-732) | addgene partial sequence | sequence record 28465 | 22483 with pGEX5'
CAATCGGATCTGGTTCCGCGTGGATCCGGTTACATGGCAGCAAAGAAACACCTGGAGATAAACCCTGACC
ATTCCATTATTGAGACCTTAAGGCAAAAGGCAGAGGCTGATAAGAACGACAAGTCTGTGAAGGATCTGGT
CATCTTGCTTTATGAAACTGCGCTCCTGTCTTCTGGCTTCAGTCTGGAAGATCCCCAGACACATGCTAAC
AGGATCTACAGGATGATCAAACTTGGTCTGGGTATTGATGAAGATGACCCTACTGCTGATGATACCAGTG
CTGCTGTAACTGAAGAAATGCCACCCCTTGAAGGAGATGACGACACATCACGCATGGAAGAAGTAGACTA
GGTCGACTCGAGCGGCCGCATCGTGACTGACTGACGATCTGCCTCGCGCGTTTCGGTGATGACGGTGAAA
ACCTCTGACACATGCAGCTCCCGGAGACGGTCACAGCTTGTCTGTAAGCGGATGCCGGGAGCAGACAAGC
CCGTCAGGGCGCGTCAGCGGGTGTTGGCGGGTGTCGGGGCGCAGCCATGACCCAGTCACGTAGCGATAGC
GGAGTGTATAATTCTTGAAGACGAAAGGGCCTCGTGATACGCCTATTTTTATAGGTTAATGTCATGATAA
TAATGGTTTCTTAGACGTCAGGTGGCACTTTTCGGGGAAATGTGCGCGGAACCCCTATTTGTTTATTTTT
CTAAATACATTCAAATATGTA
